>Addgene plasmid #78560 | pCAM9 | addgene partial sequence | sequence record 148895 | pBAD-F 5'-ATGCCATAGCATTTTTATCC-3'
TCGCACTCTCTACTGTTTCTCCATACCCGTTTTTTTGGGCTAGCGAATTCGCTACGTCGCACAAAAATCA
AATTTATGGACAATAAATTAGGACTTAATAAGATGAACAAGACTCTGATTGCTCTTGCTGTATCAGCTGC
TGCAGTGGCTACTGGCGCTTACGCTGACGGAATCAACCAAAGCGGTGACAAAGCAGGTTCAACCGTTTAC
AGCGCGAAAGGTACTTCTCTAGAAGTTGGTGGCCGTGCTGAAGCTCGCCTATCTCTGAAAGATGGTAAGG
CACAAGACAACTCTCGCGTACGTCTAAACTTCTTGGGTAAAGCAGAAATCAATGACAGCCTATACGGTGT
TGGTTTCTACGAAGGCGAGTTTACTACTAATGATCAAGGTAAAAACGCGTCTAACAACAGCCTAGACAAC
CGTTATACCTACGCTGGTATCGGTGGCACTTACGGTGAAGTGACTTACGGTAAAAACGATGGCGCATTGG
GCGTAATCACTGACTTCACCGATATCATGTCTTACCACGGTAACACAGCCGCAGAAAAAATTGCTGTAGC
AGACCGTGTTGACAACATGCTGGCTTACAAAGGCCAATTTGGTGACCTAGGCGTAAAAGCAAGCTACCGT
TTTGCTGACCGTAACGCTGTTGACGCAATGGGTAATGTTGTAACTGAAACAAACGCTGCCAAGTACTCTG
ACAACGGTGAAGATGGTTACTCTCTGTCTGCTATCTACACTTTCGGTGACACTGGCTTTAACGTAGGTGC
TGGCTACGCAGATCAAGACGATCAAAACGAATACATGCTAGCCGCTTCTTACCGCATGGAA
