>Addgene plasmid #78560 | pCAM9 | addgene partial sequence | sequence record 148897 | pBAD-R 5'-GATTTAATCTGTATCAGG-3'
AGCTTGCATGCCTGCAGGTCGACTCTAGAGGATCCCCGGGTACCCATAGCAATAACATCCACCAAGAAAC
GTTGCTGCAGTATAACGAGATAGAAAAACGCCTGCTAGTGAGCAGGCGTTTGGCGTGTGACCTGAAGTCA
ACAATTAGAAGTCGTAACGTAGACCGATAGCCAGTTCGTCTTCTGATGCTACTTTACTAGCTTTGTCTGA
ATCTAGCAGATTGAACTGGTAAGAGATGTAAGAGCGGAAGTTTGGCTTGAAGTAGTAAGTTGCGTCGATA
GCAAAATTATCTGCTGAAGTTTTTTTCGCTGTTTCTGCATTGTTGTATGTCGCAGTAAACGCAGCTTGAC
CTAGTTTGTAACCAGCAGCTAGCTCGTAGCCAGTGTAGTCAACGTCTTTCGCTAGCTCACCGTCAGTGAA
CAGTCCTGCGAAGTACAGGTTTTCCATGCGGTAAGAAGCGGCTAGCATGTATTCGTTTTGATCGTCTTGA
TCTGCGTAGCCAGCACCTACGTTAAAGCCAGTGTCACCGAAAGTGTAGATAGCAGACAGAGAGTAACCAT
CTTCACCGTTGTCAGAGTACTTGGCAGCGTTTGTTTCAGTTACAACATTACCCATTGCGTCAACAGCGTT
ACGGTCAGCAAAACGGTAGCTTGCTTTTACGCCTAGGTCACCAAATTGGCCTTTGTAAGCCAGCATGTTG
TCAACACGGTCTGCTACAGCAATTTTTTCTGCGGCTGTGTTACCGTGGTAAGACATGATATCGGTGAAGT
CAGTGATTACGCCCAATGCGCCATCGTTTTTACCGTAAGTCACTTCACCGTAAGTGCCACCGATACCAGC
GTAGGTATAACGGTTGTCTAGGCTGTTGTTAGACGCGTT
