[The description below was written by a language model from this plasmid's Addgene catalogue record.]
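Description:
pCAM9 is a bacterial expression plasmid built on the pBAD30 backbone that carries ompU, the gene for the outer membrane porin OmpU from Vibrio cholerae strain 395. The insert is recorded as about 3.2 kb, which is considerably longer than a single porin coding sequence would be expected to need. The fragment may therefore include flanking sequence, but the record does not say what else it contains or how it was cloned. The species field of the entry simply repeats the plasmid name, so the V. cholerae 395 origin is taken from the purpose statement. The plasmid is selected with ampicillin and maintained in a standard E. coli cloning strain. Copy number is listed as unknown, and no feature table is available to confirm the origin of replication or other backbone elements.

Expression of ompU is driven by the araBAD promoter, the arabinose-inducible system characteristic of the pBAD vector series. In these vectors the AraC regulator typically keeps the promoter repressed in the absence of arabinose and activates it when the sugar is added, which allows transcription to be controlled and titrated independently of the gene's native regulation. No epitope tags or fusion partners are recorded.

In V. cholerae, ompU is normally under the control of the ToxR regulator, so placing it under arabinose control uncouples OmpU production from ToxR. The associated study concerns the ToxR-mediated organic acid tolerance response and its requirement for OmpU. This fits use of the plasmid for complementation or ectopic expression experiments that test whether OmpU alone accounts for ToxR-dependent phenotypes.
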