Addgene plasmid #78560: pCAM9
Purpose: pBAD30::ompU V. cholerae 395 Induce with 0.2% arabinose. Expression system: V. cholerae 395 outer membrane protein OmpU.
Depositing lab: James Kaper. Depositing organization: University of Maryland, Baltimore. Publication: The ToxR-mediated organic acid tolerance response of Vibrio cholerae requires OmpU. Merrell DS, Bailey C, Kaper JB, Camilli A. J Bacteriol. 2001 May;183(9):2746-54. 10.1128/JB.183.9.2746-2754.2001 PubMed 11292792.
Backbone
  Vector backbone: pBAD30
  Vector type: Bacterial Expression
Growth in bacteria
  Bacterial resistance: Ampicillin, 100 μg/mL
  Growth temperature: 37°C
  Growth strain: DH5alpha
  Copy number: Unknown
Gene/Insert
  Gene/Insert name: ompU
  Species: pCAM9
  Insert size (bp): 3159
  Promoter: araBAD promoter
  Cloning method: Unknown
  Sequencing primers: 5′ pBAD-F; 3′ pBAD-R
Terms and licenses: Academic/Nonprofit Terms; Industry Terms: Not Available to Industry
How to cite: pCAM9 was a gift from James Kaper (Addgene plasmid # 78560 ; http://n2t.net/addgene:78560 ; RRID:Addgene_78560)
